Addgene plasmid #140871: pSB1C3-pT3-tetR-sfGFP
Purpose: T3 promoter driven synthesis of TetR-sfGFP
Depositing lab: Neal Devaraj. Depositing organization: University of California, San Diego (UCSD). Publication: Communication and quorum sensing in non-living mimics of eukaryotic cells. Niederholtmeyer H, Chaggan C, Devaraj NK. Nat Commun. 2018 Nov 28;9(1):5027. doi: 10.1038/s41467-018-07473-7. PubMed 30487584.
Backbone
  Vector backbone: pSB1C3
  Total vector size (bp): 3592
  Vector type: Bacterial Expression, Synthetic Biology
Growth in bacteria
  Bacterial resistance: Chloramphenicol, 25 μg/mL
  Growth temperature: 37°C
  Growth strain: DH5alpha
  Copy number: High Copy
Gene/Insert
  Gene/Insert name: TetR-sfGFP expressed with T3 promoter
  Species: Synthetic
  Insert size (bp): 1430
  Promoter: T3
  Tag / fusion protein: sfGFP (C terminal on insert)
  Cloning method: Gibson Cloning
  Sequencing primers: 5′ CGAGTCAGTGAGCGAGGAAG; 3′ AGTGCCACCTGACGTCTAAG
Terms and licenses: Academic/Nonprofit Terms; Industry Terms: Not Available to Industry
How to cite: pSB1C3-pT3-tetR-sfGFP was a gift from Neal Devaraj (Addgene plasmid # 140871 ; http://n2t.net/addgene:140871 ; RRID:Addgene_140871)
