[The description below was written by a language model from this plasmid's Addgene catalogue record and pLannotate feature annotations shown in this document.]
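Description:
pSB1C3-pT3-tetR-sfGFP is a 3,592 bp bacterial expression and synthetic biology plasmid built on pSB1C3, the standard BioBrick-format high-copy backbone. It replicates in E. coli through a ColE1/pUC-type origin and is selected with chloramphenicol, with resistance provided by a cat gene under its own promoter and followed by the lambda t0 terminator. Remnants of the BioBrick architecture are visible in the annotation, including a suffix element spanning the sequence origin, a multiple cloning site fragment, and flanking insulating terminators (a putative bacterial terminator and a his operon terminator) that shield the insert region from read-through transcription.

The roughly 1.4 kb synthetic insert, assembled by Gibson cloning, encodes the E. coli tetracycline repressor TetR fused directly at its C terminus to superfolder GFP, a GFP variant that folds robustly even in fusion contexts. According to the catalogue entry, the fusion is transcribed from a bacteriophage T3 promoter; this promoter was not picked up by the automated feature annotation but would lie in the short stretch upstream of the tetR coding sequence. A T7 terminator sits downstream of the fusion. Because T3 promoters are recognised only by T3 RNA polymerase, expression depends on that polymerase being supplied, whether in cells or in a cell-free transcription-translation reaction.

The product is a fluorescent DNA-binding protein that binds tet operator sites and is released by tetracycline, so it can report both gene expression and localisation to operator-bearing DNA. The associated publication concerns communication and quorum sensing in non-living mimics of eukaryotic cells, which fits such a role, although the record does not describe the specific experimental use.
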