Features (pLannotate 1.2.2; 11 found; start..end, strand, type, name):
     94..714     +  CDS            tetR: TETR2_ECOLX - Experimental evidence at protein level: Swiss-Prot protein existence level 1. TetR is the repressor of the tetracycline resistance element; its N-terminal region forms a helix-turn-helix structure and binds DNA. Binding of tetracycline to TetR reduces the repressor affinity for the tetracycline resistance gene (tetA) promoter operator sites. From Escherichia coli.
    715..1428    +  CDS            superfolder GFP: GFP variant that folds robustly even when fused to poorly folded proteins (Pédelacq et al., 2006)
   1457..1504    +  terminator     T7 terminator: transcription terminator for bacteriophage T7 RNA polymerase
   1506..1534    -  misc_feature   MCS (fragment): pBluescript multiple cloning site
   1550..1593    +  terminator     bacterial terminator: putative bacterial transcription terminator
   1679..1776    +  promoter       cat promoter: promoter of the E. coli cat gene encoding chloramphenicol acetyltransferase
   1777..2433    +  CDS            cat: CAT_ECOLX - Experimental evidence at protein level: Swiss-Prot protein existence level 1. This enzyme is an effector of chloramphenicol resistance in bacteria. From Escherichia coli. This protein is used as a marker in many commonly used cloning vectors, such as pACYC184.
   2457..2551    +  terminator     lambda t0 terminator: transcription terminator from phage lambda
   2734..3322    +  rep_origin     ori: high-copy-number ColE1/pMB1/pBR322/pUC origin of replication
   3517..3574    -  terminator     his operon terminator: This putative transcriptin terminator from the E. coli his operon has a 2-bp deletion introduced during synthesis. Its efficiency has not been determined.
   3575..2       -  misc_feature   BioBrick suffix (across the origin): universal suffix for all parts
>Addgene plasmid #140871 | pSB1C3-pT3-tetR-sfGFP | addgene full sequence | sequence record 296715 | Addgene NGS Result
GTCTTCACCTCGAGGATCTTAAGGCTAGAGAATTAACACTCACTAAAGGGAGATGTGGTCTAGACATTCC
AGGTTAAGAAGGAGGAAAAAAAAATGTCCAGATTAGATAAAAGTAAAGTGATTAACAGCGCATTAGAGCT
GCTTAATGAGGTCGGAATCGAAGGTTTAACAACCCGTAAACTCGCCCAGAAGCTAGGTGTAGAGCAGCCT
ACATTGTATTGGCATGTAAAAAATAAGCGGGCTTTGCTCGACGCCTTAGCCATTGAGATGTTAGATAGGC
ACCATACTCACTTTTGCCCTTTAGAAGGGGAAAGCTGGCAAGATTTTTTACGTAATAACGCTAAAAGTTT
TAGATGTGCTTTACTAAGTCATCGCGATGGAGCAAAAGTACATTTAGGTACACGGCCTACAGAAAAACAG
TATGAAACTCTCGAAAATCAATTAGCCTTTTTATGCCAACAAGGTTTTTCACTAGAGAATGCATTATATG
CACTCAGCGCTGTGGGGCATTTTACTTTAGGTTGCGTATTGGAAGATCAAGAGCATCAAGTCGCTAAAGA
AGAAAGGGAAACACCTACTACTGATAGTATGCCGCCATTATTACGACAAGCTATCGAATTATTTGATCAC
CAAGGTGCAGAGCCAGCCTTCTTATTCGGCCTTGAATTGATCATATGCGGATTAGAAAAACAACTTAAAT
GTGAAAGTGGGTCTATGCGTAAAGGAGAAGAACTTTTCACTGGTGTCGTCCCTATTCTGGTGGAACTGGA
TGGTGATGTCAACGGTCATAAGTTTTCCGTGCGTGGCGAGGGTGAAGGTGACGCAACTAATGGTAAACTG
ACGCTGAAGTTCATCTGTACTACTGGTAAACTGCCGGTACCTTGGCCGACTCTGGTAACGACGCTGACTT
ATGGTGTTCAGTGCTTTGCTCGTTATCCGGACCATATGAAGCAGCATGACTTCTTCAAGTCCGCCATGCC
GGAAGGCTATGTGCAGGAACGCACGATTTCCTTTAAGGATGACGGCACGTACAAAACGCGTGCGGAAGTG
AAATTTGAAGGCGATACCCTGGTAAACCGCATTGAGCTGAAAGGCATTGACTTTAAAGAAGATGGCAATA
TCCTGGGCCATAAGCTGGAATACAATTTTAACAGCCACAATGTTTACATCACCGCCGATAAACAAAAAAA
TGGCATTAAAGCGAATTTTAAAATTCGCCACAACGTGGAGGATGGCAGCGTGCAGCTGGCTGATCACTAC
CAGCAAAACACTCCAATCGGTGATGGTCCTGTTCTGCTGCCAGACAATCACTATCTGAGCACGCAAAGCG
TTCTGTCTAAAGATCCGAACGAGAAACGCGATCATATGGTTCTGCTGGAGTTCGTAACCGCAGCGGGCAT
CACGCATGGTATGGATGAACTGTACAAATAATAACGACTCAGGCTGCTACTCAAAACTAGCATAACCCCT
TGGGGCCTCTAAACGGGTCTTGAGGGGTTTTTTGGGCTTGATATCGAATTCCTGCAGCCCGGGGCGGCCG
CGAATTCCAGAAATCATCCTTAGCGAAAGCTAAGGATTTTTTTTATCTGAAATTCTGCCTCGTGATACGC
CTATTTTTATAGGTTAATGTCATGATAATAATGGTTTCTTAGACGTCAGGTGGCACTCGAGTTGATCGGG
CACGTAAGAGGTTCCAACTTTCACCATAATGAAATAAGATCACTACCGGGCGTATTTTTTGAGTTATCGA
GATTTTCAGGAGCTAAGGAAGCTAAAATGGAGAAAAAAATCACTGGATATACCACCGTTGATATATCCCA
ATGGCATCGTAAAGAACATTTTGAGGCATTTCAGTCAGTTGCTCAATGTACCTATAACCAGACCGTTCAG
CTGGATATTACGGCCTTTTTAAAGACCGTAAAGAAAAATAAGCACAAGTTTTATCCGGCCTTTATTCACA
TTCTTGCCCGCCTGATGAATGCTCATCCGGAATTTCGTATGGCAATGAAAGACGGTGAGCTGGTGATATG
GGATAGTGTTCACCCTTGTTACACCGTTTTCCATGAGCAAACTGAAACGTTTTCATCGCTCTGGAGTGAA
TACCACGACGATTTCCGGCAGTTTCTACACATATATTCGCAAGATGTGGCGTGTTACGGTGAAAACCTGG
CCTATTTCCCTAAAGGGTTTATTGAGAATATGTTTTTCGTCTCAGCCAATCCCTGGGTGAGTTTCACCAG
TTTTGATTTAAACGTGGCCAATATGGACAACTTCTTCGCCCCCGTTTTCACCATGGGCAAATATTATACG
CAAGGCGACAAGGTGCTGATGCCGCTGGCGATTCAGGTTCATCATGCCGTTTGTGATGGCTTCCATGTCG
GCAGAATGCTTAATGAATTACAACAGTACTGCGATGAGTGGCAGGGCGGGGCGTAATTTGATATCGAGCT
CGCTTGGACTCCTGTTGATAGATCCAGTAATGACCTCAGAACTCCATCTGGATTTGTTCAGAACGCTCGG
TTGCCGCCGGGCGTTTTTTATTGGTGAGAATCCAAGCCTCGAGCTGTCAGACCAAGTTTACTCATATATA
CTTTAGATTGATTTAAAACTTCATTTTTAATTTAAAAGGATCTAGGTGAAGATCCTTTTTGATAATCTCA
TGACCAAAATCCCTTAACGTGAGTTTTCGTTCCACTGAGCGTCAGACCCCGTAGAAAAGATCAAAGGATC
TTCTTGAGATCCTTTTTTTCTGCGCGTAATCTGCTGCTTGCAAACAAAAAAACCACCGCTACCAGCGGTG
GTTTGTTTGCCGGATCAAGAGCTACCAACTCTTTTTCCGAAGGTAACTGGCTTCAGCAGAGCGCAGATAC
CAAATACTGTTCTTCTAGTGTAGCCGTAGTTAGGCCACCACTTCAAGAACTCTGTAGCACCGCCTACATA
CCTCGCTCTGCTAATCCTGTTACCAGTGGCTGCTGCCAGTGGCGATAAGTCGTGTCTTACCGGGTTGGAC
TCAAGACGATAGTTACCGGATAAGGCGCAGCGGTCGGGCTGAACGGGGGGTTCGTGCACACAGCCCAGCT
TGGAGCGAACGACCTACACCGAACTGAGATACCTACAGCGTGAGCTATGAGAAAGCGCCACGCTTCCCGA
AGGGAGAAAGGCGGACAGGTATCCGGTAAGCGGCAGGGTCGGAACAGGAGAGCGCACGAGGGAGCTTCCA
GGGGGAAACGCCTGGTATCTTTATAGTCCTGTCGGGTTTCGCCACCTCTGACTTGAGCGTCGATTTTTGT
GATGCTCGTCAGGGGGGCGGAGCCTGTGGAAAAACGCCAGCAACGCGGCCTTTTTACGGTTCCTGGCCTT
TTGCTGGCCTTTTGCTCACATGTTCTTTCCTGCGTTATCCCCTGATTCTGTGGATAACCGTATTACCGCC
TTTGAGTGAGCTGATACCGCTCGCCGCAGCCGAACGACCGAGCGCAGCGAGTCAGTGAGCGAGGAAGCCT
GCATAACGCGAAGTAATCTTTTCGGTTTTAAAGAAAAAGGGCAGGGTGGTGACACCTTGCCCTTTTTTGC
CGGACTGCAGCGGCCGCTACTA
